Addgene plasmid #120921: pcDNA-h-mmPtch1-FL-TagBFP
Purpose: Expresses BFP tagged Ptch1
Depositing lab: Philip Beachy. Depositing organization: Stanford University. Publication: Structural Basis for Cholesterol Transport-like Activity of the Hedgehog Receptor Patched. Zhang Y, Bulkley DP, Xin Y, Roberts KJ, Asarnow DE, Sharma A, Myers BR, Cho W, Cheng Y, Beachy PA. Cell. 2018 Nov 15;175(5):1352-1364.e14. doi: 10.1016/j.cell.2018.10.026. Epub 2018 Nov 8. PubMed 30415841.
Backbone
  Vector backbone: pcDNA-h
  Vector type: Mammalian Expression
Growth in bacteria
  Bacterial resistance: Ampicillin, 100 μg/mL
  Growth temperature: 37°C
  Growth strain: DH5alpha
  Copy number: High Copy
Gene/Insert
  Gene/Insert name: ptch1
  Species: M. musculus (mouse)
  GenBank ID: NM_008957.3
  Entrez Gene: Ptch1 (a.k.a. A230106A15Rik, Ptc, Ptc1, Ptch, mes, wig)
  Promoter: CMV
  Tag / fusion protein: TagBFP (C terminal on insert)
  Cloning method: Gibson Cloning
  Sequencing primers: 5′ T7; 3′ SP6
Terms and licenses: Academic/Nonprofit Terms; Industry Terms: Not Available to Industry
How to cite: pcDNA-h-mmPtch1-FL-TagBFP was a gift from Philip Beachy (Addgene plasmid # 120921 ; http://n2t.net/addgene:120921 ; RRID:Addgene_120921)
