[The description below was written by a language model from this plasmid's Addgene catalogue record and pLannotate feature annotations shown in this document.]
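Description:
pcDNA-h-mmPtch1-FL-TagBFP is a mammalian expression plasmid of about 8.4 kb, built on the pcDNA-h backbone, that produces full-length mouse Patched1 (Ptch1) fused at its C terminus to the monomeric blue fluorescent protein TagBFP. It is propagated in E. coli as a high-copy plasmid through a ColE1/pUC-type origin and selected with ampicillin via the β-lactamase gene and its native promoter. The annotation shows only a short fragment of an SV40 promoter downstream of the expression cassette and no mammalian drug-resistance gene, so the plasmid appears suited to transient transfection rather than stable selection. Small remnants of lac regulatory elements and a bom fragment are backbone leftovers with no evident role in the design.

The expression cassette is driven by the human cytomegalovirus immediate-early enhancer and promoter. The feature table annotates the promoter portion as fragments, including a truncated CMV variant, so the exact promoter form is not fully resolved by the annotation, although the catalogue simply lists CMV. The Ptch1 coding sequence runs directly into the TagBFP coding sequence, consistent with an in-frame fusion assembled by Gibson cloning, and transcripts are terminated by the bovine growth hormone polyadenylation signal. T7 and SP6 promoters flank the insert and serve as sequencing primer sites.

Ptch1 is the receptor for Hedgehog ligands and restrains Smoothened activity. The blue tag allows expression level and subcellular localisation of the receptor to be followed in transfected cells. The plasmid was deposited with a study of the structural basis for a cholesterol transport-like activity of Patched, though the record does not state which specific assays it was used in.
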