Features (pLannotate 1.2.2; 18 found; start..end, strand, type, name):
     28..80      -  misc_feature   bom (fragment): basis of mobility region from pBR322
    235..614     +  enhancer       CMV enhancer: human cytomegalovirus immediate early enhancer
    687..704     -  promoter       CMV promoter (fragment): human cytomegalovirus (CMV) immediate early promoter
    767..818     +  promoter       CMVd2 promoter: truncated human cytomegalovirus (CMV) immediate early promoter that yields moderately reduced expression relative to the full-length promoter
    814..847     +  LTR            5' LTR (truncated) (fragment): truncated 5' long terminal repeat (LTR) from HIV-1
    863..881     +  promoter       T7 promoter: promoter for bacteriophage T7 RNA polymerase
    904..5205    +  CDS            Ptch1: PTC1_MOUSE - Also known as Ptch. Experimental evidence at protein level: Swiss-Prot protein existence level 1. Acts as a receptor for sonic hedgehog (SHH), indian hedgehog (IHH) and desert hedgehog (DHH). Associates with the smoothened protein (SMO) to transduce the hedgehog's proteins signal. Seems to have a tumor suppressor function, as inactivation of this protein is probably a necessary, if not sufficient step for tumorigenesis. From Mus musculus (Mouse).
   5206..5903    +  CDS            TagBFP (fragment): monomeric blue fluorescent protein mammalian codon-optimized
   5920..5938    -  promoter       SP6 promoter: promoter for bacteriophage SP6 RNA polymerase
   5964..6188    +  polyA_signal   bGH poly(A) signal: bovine growth hormone polyadenylation signal
   6192..6213    +  promoter       SV40 promoter (fragment): SV40 enhancer and early promoter
   6296..6312    -  protein_bind   lac operator: The lac repressor binds to the lac operator to inhibit transcription in E. coli. This inhibition can be relieved by adding lactose or isopropyl-β-D-thiogalactopyranoside (IPTG). lac repressor encoded by lacI
   6320..6350    -  promoter       lac promoter: promoter for the E. coli lac operon
   6365..6386    -  protein_bind   CAP binding site: CAP binding activates transcription in the presence of cAMP. E. coli catabolite activator protein
   6399..6491    -  CDS            lacI (fragment): lac repressor; lacI; The lac repressor binds to the lac operator to inhibit transcription in E. coli. This inhibition can be relieved by adding lactose or isopropyl-β-D-thiogalactopyranoside (IPTG).
   6674..7262    -  rep_origin     ori: high-copy-number ColE1/pMB1/pBR322/pUC origin of replication
   7433..8293    -  CDS            AmpR: β-lactamase; bla; confers resistance to ampicillin, carbenicillin, and related antibiotics
   8294..8398    -  promoter       AmpR promoter: bla
>Addgene plasmid #120921 | pcDNA-h-mmPtch1-FL-TagBFP | addgene full sequence | sequence record 233226 | Addgene NGS Result
GACGGATCGGGAGATCTCCCGATCCCCTATGGTGCACTCTCAGTACAATCTGCTCTGATGCCGCATAGTT
AAGCCAGTATCTGCTCCCTGCTTGTGTGTTGGAGGTCGCTGAGTAGTGCGCGAGCAAAATTTAAGCTACA
ACAAGGCAAGGCTTGACCGACAATTGCATGAAGAATCTGCTTAGGGTTAGGCGTTTTGCGCTGCTTCGCG
ATGTACGGGCCAGATATACGCGTTGACATTGATTATTGACTAGTTATTAATAGTAATCAATTACGGGGTC
ATTAGTTCATAGCCCATATATGGAGTTCCGCGTTACATAACTTACGGTAAATGGCCCGCCTGGCTGACCG
CCCAACGACCCCCGCCCATTGACGTCAATAATGACGTATGTTCCCATAGTAACGCCAATAGGGACTTTCC
ATTGACGTCAATGGGTGGAGTATTTACGGTAAACTGCCCACTTGGCAGTACATCAAGTGTATCATATGCC
AAGTACGCCCCCTATTGACGTCAATGACGGTAAATGGCCCGCCTGGCATTATGCCCAGTACATGACCTTA
TGGGACTTTCCTACTTGGCAGTACATCTACGTATTAGTCATCGCTATTACCATGGTGATGCGGTTTTGGC
AGTACATCAATGGGCGTGGATAGCGGTTTGACTCACGGGGATTTCCAAGTCTCCACCCCATTGACGTCAA
TGGGAGTTTGTTTTGGCACCAAAATCAACGGTACTTTCCAAAATGTCGTAACAACTCCGCCCCATTGACG
CAAATGGGCGGTAGGCGTGTACGGTGGGAGGTCTATATAAGCAGAGCTCTCTGGCTAACTAGAGAACCCA
CTGCTTACTGGCTTATCGAAATTAATACGACTCACTATAGGGAGACCCAAGCTTGGTACCACCATGGCCT
CGGCTGGTAACGCCGCCGGGGCCCTGGGCAGGCAGGCCGGCGGCGGGAGGCGCAGACGGACCGGGGGACC
GCACCGCGCCGCGCCGGACCGGGACTATCTGCACCGGCCCAGCTACTGCGACGCCGCCTTCGCTCTGGAG
CAGATTTCCAAGGGGAAGGCTACTGGCCGGAAAGCGCCGCTGTGGCTGAGAGCGAAGTTTCAGAGACTCT
TATTTAAACTGGGTTGTTACATTCAAAAGAACTGCGGCAAGTTTTTGGTTGTGGGTCTCCTCATATTTGG
GGCCTTCGCTGTGGGATTAAAGGCAGCTAATCTCGAGACCAACGTGGAGGAGCTGTGGGTGGAAGTTGGT
GGACGAGTGAGTCGAGAATTAAATTATACCCGTCAGAAGATAGGAGAAGAGGCTATGTTTAATCCTCAAC
TCATGATACAGACTCCAAAAGAAGAAGGCGCTAATGTTCTGACCACAGAGGCTCTCCTGCAACACCTGGA
CTCAGCACTCCAGGCCAGTCGTGTGCACGTCTACATGTATAACAGGCAATGGAAGTTGGAACATTTGTGC
TACAAATCAGGGGAACTTATCACGGAGACAGGTTACATGGATCAGATAATAGAATACCTTTACCCTTGCT
TAATCATTACACCTTTGGACTGCTTCTGGGAAGGGGCAAAGCTACAGTCCGGGACAGCATACCTCCTAGG
TAAGCCTCCTTTACGGTGGACAAACTTTGACCCCTTGGAATTCCTAGAAGAGTTAAAGAAAATAAACTAC
CAAGTGGACAGCTGGGAGGAAATGCTGAATAAAGCCGAAGTTGGCCATGGGTACATGGACCGGCCTTGCC
TCAACCCAGCCGACCCAGATTGCCCTGCCACAGCCCCTAACAAAAATTCAACCAAACCTCTTGATGTGGC
CCTTGTTTTGAATGGTGGATGTCAAGGTTTATCCAGGAAGTATATGCATTGGCAGGAGGAGTTGATTGTG
GGTGGTACCGTCAAGAATGCCACTGGAAAACTTGTCAGCGCTCACGCCCTGCAAACCATGTTCCAGTTAA
TGACTCCCAAGCAAATGTATGAACACTTCAGGGGCTACGACTATGTCTCTCACATCAACTGGAATGAAGA
CAGGGCAGCCGCCATCCTGGAGGCCTGGCAGAGGACTTACGTGGAGGTGGTTCATCAAAGTGTCGCCCCA
AACTCCACTCAAAAGGTGCTTCCCTTCACAACCACGACCCTGGACGACATCCTAAAATCCTTCTCTGATG
TCAGTGTCATCCGAGTGGCCAGCGGCTACCTACTGATGCTTGCCTATGCCTGTTTAACCATGCTGCGCTG
GGACTGCTCCAAGTCCCAGGGTGCCGTGGGGCTGGCTGGCGTCCTGTTGGTTGCGCTGTCAGTGGCTGCA
GGATTGGGCCTCTGCTCCTTGATTGGCATTTCTTTTAATGCTGCGACAACTCAGGTTTTGCCGTTTCTTG
CTCTTGGTGTTGGTGTGGATGATGTCTTCCTCCTGGCCCATGCATTCAGTGAAACAGGACAGAATAAGAG
GATTCCATTTGAGGACAGGACTGGGGAGTGCCTCAAGCGCACCGGAGCCAGCGTGGCCCTCACCTCCATC
AGCAATGTCACCGCCTTCTTCATGGCCGCATTGATCCCTATCCCTGCCCTGCGAGCGTTCTCCCTCCAGG
CTGCTGTGGTGGTGGTATTCAATTTTGCTATGGTTCTGCTCATTTTTCCTGCAATTCTCAGCATGGATTT
ATACAGACGTGAGGACAGAAGATTGGATATTTTCTGCTGTTTCACAAGCCCCTGTGTCAGCAGGGTGATT
CAAGTTGAGCCACAGGCCTACACAGAGCCTCACAGTAACACCCGGTACAGCCCCCCACCCCCATACACCA
GCCACAGCTTCGCCCACGAAACCCATATCACTATGCAGTCCACCGTTCAGCTCCGCACAGAGTATGACCC
TCACACGCACGTGTACTACACCACCGCCGAGCCACGCTCTGAGATCTCTGTACAGCCTGTTACCGTCACC
CAGGACAACCTCAGCTGTCAGAGTCCCGAGAGCACCAGCTCTACCAGGGACCTGCTCTCCCAGTTCTCAG
ACTCCAGCCTCCACTGCCTCGAGCCCCCCTGCACCAAGTGGACACTCTCTTCGTTTGCAGAGAAGCACTA
TGCTCCTTTCCTCCTGAAACCCAAAGCCAAGGTTGTGGTAATCCTTCTTTTCCTGGGCTTGCTGGGGGTC
AGCCTTTATGGGACCACCCGAGTGAGAGACGGGCTGGACCTCACGGACATTGTTCCCCGGGAAACCAGAG
AATATGACTTCATAGCTGCCCAGTTCAAGTACTTCTCTTTCTACAACATGTATATAGTCACCCAGAAAGC
AGACTACCCGAATATCCAGCACCTACTTTACGACCTTCATAAGAGTTTCAGCAATGTGAAGTATGTCATG
CTGGAGGAGAACAAGCAACTTCCCCAAATGTGGCTGCACTACTTTAGAGACTGGCTTCAAGGACTTCAGG
ATGCATTTGACAGTGACTGGGAAACTGGGAGGATCATGCCAAACAATTATAAAAATGGATCAGATGACGG
GGTCCTCGCTTACAAACTCCTGGTGCAGACTGGCAGCCGAGACAAGCCCATCGACATTAGTCAGTTGACT
AAACAGCGTCTGGTAGACGCAGATGGCATCATTAATCCGAGCGCTTTCTACATCTACCTGACCGCTTGGG
TCAGCAACGACCCTGTAGCTTACGCTGCCTCCCAGGCCAACATCCGGCCTCACCGGCCGGAGTGGGTCCA
TGACAAAGCCGACTACATGCCAGAGACCAGGCTGAGAATCCCAGCAGCAGAGCCCATCGAGTACGCTCAG
TTCCCTTTCTACCTCAACGGCCTACGAGACACCTCAGACTTTGTGGAAGCCATAGAAAAAGTGAGAGTCA
TCTGTAACAACTATACGAGCCTGGGACTGTCCAGCTACCCCAATGGCTACCCCTTCCTGTTCTGGGAGCA
ATACATCAGCCTGCGCCACTGGCTGCTGCTATCCATCAGCGTGGTGCTGGCCTGCACGTTTCTAGTGTGC
GCAGTCTTCCTCCTGAACCCCTGGACGGCCGGGATCATTGTCATGGTCCTGGCTCTGATGACCGTTGAGC
TCTTTGGCATGATGGGCCTCATTGGGATCAAGCTGAGTGCTGTGCCTGTGGTCATCCTGATTGCATCTGT
TGGCATCGGAGTGGAGTTCACCGTCCACGTGGCTTTGGCCTTTCTGACAGCCATTGGGGACAAGAACCAC
AGGGCTATGCTCGCTCTGGAACACATGTTTGCTCCCGTTCTGGACGGTGCTGTGTCCACTCTGCTGGGTG
TACTGATGCTTGCAGGGTCCGAATTTGATTTCATTGTCAGATACTTCTTTGCCGTCCTGGCCATTCTCAC
CGTCTTGGGGGTTCTCAATGGACTGGTTCTGCTGCCTGTCCTCTTATCCTTCTTTGGACCGTGTCCTGAG
GTGTCTCCAGCCAATGGCCTAAACCGACTGCCCACTCCTTCGCCTGAGCCGCCTCCAAGTGTCGTCCGGT
TTGCCGTGCCTCCTGGTCACACGAACAATGGGTCTGATTCCTCCGACTCGGAGTACAGCTCTCAGACCAC
GGTGTCTGGCATCAGTGAGGAGCTCAGGCAATACGAAGCACAGCAGGGTGCCGGAGGCCCTGCCCACCAA
GTGATTGTGGAAGCCACAGAAAACCCTGTCTTTGCCCGGTCCACTGTGGTCCATCCGGACTCCAGACATC
AGCCTCCCTTGACCCCTCGGCAACAGCCCCACCTGGACTCTGGCTCCTTGTCCCCTGGACGGCAAGGCCA
GCAGCCTCGAAGGGATCCCCCTAGAGAAGGCTTGCGGCCACCCCCCTACAGACCGCGCAGAGACGCTTTT
GAAATTTCTACTGAAGGGCATTCTGGCCCTAGCAATAGGGACCGCTCAGGGCCCCGTGGGGCCCGTTCTC
ACAACCCTCGGAACCCAACGTCCACCGCCATGGGCAGCTCTGTGCCCAGCTACTGCCAGCCCATCACCAC
TGTGACGGCTTCTGCTTCGGTGACTGTTGCTGTGCATCCCCCGCCTGGACCTGGGCGCAACCCCCGAGGG
GGGCCCTGTCCAGGCTATGAGAGCTACCCTGAGACTGATCACGGGGTATTTGAGGATCCTCATGTGCCTT
TTCATGTCAGGTGTGAGAGGAGGGACTCAAAGGTGGAGGTCATAGAGCTACAGGACGTGGAATGTGAGGA
GAGGCCGTGGGGGAGCAGCTCCAACAGCGAGCTGATTAAGGAGAACATGCACATGAAGCTGTACATGGAG
GGCACCGTGGACAACCATCACTTCAAGTGCACATCCGAGGGCGAAGGCAAGCCCTACGAGGGCACCCAGA
CCATGAGAATCAAGGTGGTCGAGGGCGGCCCTCTCCCCTTCGCCTTCGACATCCTGGCTACTAGCTTCCT
CTACGGCAGCAAGACCTTCATCAACCACACCCAGGGCATCCCCGACTTCTTCAAGCAGTCCTTCCCTGAG
GGCTTCACATGGGAGAGAGTCACCACATACGAAGACGGGGGCGTGCTGACCGCTACCCAGGACACCAGCC
TCCAGGACGGCTGCCTCATCTACAACGTCAAGATCAGAGGGGTGAACTTCACATCCAACGGCCCTGTGAT
GCAGAAGAAAACACTCGGCTGGGAGGCCTTCACCGAGACGCTGTACCCCGCTGACGGCGGCCTGGAAGGC
AGAAACGACATGGCCCTGAAGCTCGTGGGCGGGAGCCATCTGATCGCAAACATCAAGACCACATATAGAT
CCAAGAAACCCGCTAAGAACCTCAAGATGCCTGGCGTCTACTATGTGGACTACAGACTGGAAAGAATCAA
GGAGGCCAACAACGAGACCTACGTCGAGCAGCACGAGGTGGCAGTGGCCAGATACTGCGACCTCCCTAGC
AAACTGGGGCACAAGCTTAATTAGTCTAGAGGGCCCTATTCTATAGTGTCACCTAAATGCTAGAGCTCGC
TGATCAGCCTCGACTGTGCCTTCTAGTTGCCAGCCATCTGTTGTTTGCCCCTCCCCCGTGCCTTCCTTGA
CCCTGGAAGGTGCCACTCCCACTGTCCTTTCCTAATAAAATGAGGAAATTGCATCGCATTGTCTGAGTAG
GTGTCATTCTATTCTGGGGGGTGGGGTGGGGCAGGACAGCAAGGGGGAGGATTGGGAAGACAATAGCAGG
CATGCTGGGGATGCGGTGGGCTCTATGGCTTCTGAGGCGGAAAGAACCAGCTGGGGCTCTAGGGGGTATC
CCCACGCGCCCTACCTCTAGCTAGAGCTTGGCGTAATCATGGTCATAGCTGTTTCCTGTGTGAAATTGTT
ATCCGCTCACAATTCCACACAACATACGAGCCGGAAGCATAAAGTGTAAAGCCTGGGGTGCCTAATGAGT
GAGCTAACTCACATTAATTGCGTTGCGCTCACTGCCCGCTTTCCAGTCGGGAAACCTGTCGTGCCAGCTG
CATTAATGAATCGGCCAACGCGCGGGGAGAGGCGGTTTGCGTATTGGGCGCTCTTCCGCTTCCTCGCTCA
CTGACTCGCTGCGCTCGGTCGTTCGGCTGCGGCGAGCGGTATCAGCTCACTCAAAGGCGGTAATACGGTT
ATCCACAGAATCAGGGGATAACGCAGGAAAGAACATGTGAGCAAAAGGCCAGCAAAAGGCCAGGAACCGT
AAAAAGGCCGCGTTGCTGGCGTTTTTCCATAGGCTCCGCCCCCCTGACGAGCATCACAAAAATCGACGCT
CAAGTCAGAGGTGGCGAAACCCGACAGGACTATAAAGATACCAGGCGTTTCCCCCTGGAAGCTCCCTCGT
GCGCTCTCCTGTTCCGACCCTGCCGCTTACCGGATACCTGTCCGCCTTTCTCCCTTCGGGAAGCGTGGCG
CTTTCTCATAGCTCACGCTGTAGGTATCTCAGTTCGGTGTAGGTCGTTCGCTCCAAGCTGGGCTGTGTGC
ACGAACCCCCCGTTCAGCCCGACCGCTGCGCCTTATCCGGTAACTATCGTCTTGAGTCCAACCCGGTAAG
ACACGACTTATCGCCACTGGCAGCAGCCACTGGTAACAGGATTAGCAGAGCGAGGTATGTAGGCGGTGCT
ACAGAGTTCTTGAAGTGGTGGCCTAACTACGGCTACACTAGAAGAACAGTATTTGGTATCTGCGCTCTGC
TGAAGCCAGTTACCTTCGGAAAAAGAGTTGGTAGCTCTTGATCCGGCAAACAAACCACCGCTGGTAGCGG
TGGTTTTTTTGTTTGCAAGCAGCAGATTACGCGCAGAAAAAAAGGATCTCAAGAAGATCCTTTGATCTTT
TCTACGGGGTCTGACGCTCAGTGGAACGAAAACTCACGTTAAGGGATTTTGGTCATGAGATTATCAAAAA
GGATCTTCACCTAGATCCTTTTAAATTAAAAATGAAGTTTTAAATCAATCTAAAGTATATATGAGTAAAC
TTGGTCTGACAGTTACCAATGCTTAATCAGTGAGGCACCTATCTCAGCGATCTGTCTATTTCGTTCATCC
ATAGTTGCCTGACTCCCCGTCGTGTAGATAACTACGATACGGGAGGGCTTACCATCTGGCCCCAGTGCTG
CAATGATACCGCGAGACCCACGCTCACCGGCTCCAGATTTATCAGCAATAAACCAGCCAGCCGGAAGGGC
CGAGCGCAGAAGTGGTCCTGCAACTTTATCCGCCTCCATCCAGTCTATTAATTGTTGCCGGGAAGCTAGA
GTAAGTAGTTCGCCAGTTAATAGTTTGCGCAACGTTGTTGCCATTGCTACAGGCATCGTGGTGTCACGCT
CGTCGTTTGGTATGGCTTCATTCAGCTCCGGTTCCCAACGATCAAGGCGAGTTACATGATCCCCCATGTT
GTGCAAAAAAGCGGTTAGCTCCTTCGGTCCTCCGATCGTTGTCAGAAGTAAGTTGGCCGCAGTGTTATCA
CTCATGGTTATGGCAGCACTGCATAATTCTCTTACTGTCATGCCATCCGTAAGATGCTTTTCTGTGACTG
GTGAGTACTCAACCAAGTCATTCTGAGAATAGTGTATGCGGCGACCGAGTTGCTCTTGCCCGGCGTCAAT
ACGGGATAATACCGCGCCACATAGCAGAACTTTAAAAGTGCTCATCATTGGAAAACGTTCTTCGGGGCGA
AAACTCTCAAGGATCTTACCGCTGTTGAGATCCAGTTCGATGTAACCCACTCGTGCACCCAACTGATCTT
CAGCATCTTTTACTTTCACCAGCGTTTCTGGGTGAGCAAAAACAGGAAGGCAAAATGCCGCAAAAAAGGG
AATAAGGGCGACACGGAAATGTTGAATACTCATACTCTTCCTTTTTCAATATTATTGAAGCATTTATCAG
GGTTATTGTCTCATGAGCGGATACATATTTGAATGTATTTAGAAAAATAAACAAATAGGGGTTCCGCGCA
CATTTCCCCGAAAAGTGCCACCTGACGTC
